>Addgene plasmid #85145 | pLV-mTurquoise-MLC-IRES-neo | addgene full sequence | sequence record 172536 | Addgene NGS Result
TGGAAGGGCTAATTCACTCCCAAAGAAGACAAGATATCCTTGATCTGTGGATCTACCACACACAAGGCTA
CTTCCCTGATTAGCAGAACTACACACCAGGGCCAGGGGTCAGATATCCACTGACCTTTGGATGGTGCTAC
AAGCTAGTACCAGTTGAGCCAGATAAGGTAGAAGAGGCCAATAAAGGAGAGAACACCAGCTTGTTACACC
CTGTGAGCCTGCATGGGATGGATGACCCGGAGAGAGAAGTGTTAGAGTGGAGGTTTGACAGCCGCCTAGC
ATTTCATCACGTGGCCCGAGAGCTGCATCCGGAGTACTTCAAGAACTGCTGATATCGAGCTTGCTACAAG
GGACTTTCCGCTGGGGACTTTCCAGGGAGGCGTGGCCTGGGCGGGACTGGGGAGTGGCGAGCCCTCAGAT
CCTGCATATAAGCAGCTGCTTTTTGCCTGTACTGGGTCTCTCTGGTTAGACCAGATCTGAGCCTGGGAGC
TCTCTGGCTAACTAGGGAACCCACTGCTTAAGCCTCAATAAAGCTTGCCTTGAGTGCTTCAAGTAGTGTG
TGCCCGTCTGTTGTGTGACTCTGGTAACTAGAGATCCCTCAGACCCTTTTAGTCAGTGTGGAAAATCTCT
AGCAGTGGCGCCCGAACAGGGACTTGAAAGCGAAAGGGAAACCAGAGGAGCTCTCTCGACGCAGGACTCG
GCTTGCTGAAGCGCGCACGGCAAGAGGCGAGGGGCGGCGACTGGTGAGTACGCCAAAAATTTTGACTAGC
GGAGGCTAGAAGGAGAGAGATGGGTGCGAGAGCGTCAGTATTAAGCGGGGGAGAATTAGATCGCGATGGG
AAAAAATTCGGTTAAGGCCAGGGGGAAAGAAAAAATATAAATTAAAACATATAGTATGGGCAAGCAGGGA
GCTAGAACGATTCGCAGTTAATCCTGGCCTGTTAGAAACATCAGAAGGCTGTAGACAAATACTGGGACAG
CTACAACCATCCCTTCAGACAGGATCAGAAGAACTTAGATCATTATATAATACAGTAGCAACCCTCTATT
GTGTGCATCAAAGGATAGAGATAAAAGACACCAAGGAAGCTTTAGACAAGATAGAGGAAGAGCAAAACAA
AAGTAAGACCACCGCACAGCAAGCGGCCGGCCGCTGATCTTCAGACCTGGAGGAGGAGATATGAGGGACA
ATTGGAGAAGTGAATTATATAAATATAAAGTAGTAAAAATTGAACCATTAGGAGTAGCACCCACCAAGGC
AAAGAGAAGAGTGGTGCAGAGAGAAAAAAGAGCAGTGGGAATAGGAGCTTTGTTCCTTGGGTTCTTGGGA
GCAGCAGGAAGCACTATGGGCGCAGCGTCAATGACGCTGACGGTACAGGCCAGACAATTATTGTCTGGTA
TAGTGCAGCAGCAGAACAATTTGCTGAGGGCTATTGAGGCGCAACAGCATCTGTTGCAACTCACAGTCTG
GGGCATCAAGCAGCTCCAGGCAAGAATCCTGGCTGTGGAAAGATACCTAAAGGATCAACAGCTCCTGGGG
ATTTGGGGTTGCTCTGGAAAACTCATTTGCACCACTGCTGTGCCTTGGAATGCTAGTTGGAGTAATAAAT
CTCTGGAACAGATTTGGAATCACACGACCTGGATGGAGTGGGACAGAGAAATTAACAATTACACAAGCTT
AATACACTCCTTAATTGAAGAATCGCAAAACCAGCAAGAAAAGAATGAACAAGAATTATTGGAATTAGAT
AAATGGGCAAGTTTGTGGAATTGGTTTAACATAACAAATTGGCTGTGGTATATAAAATTATTCATAATGA
TAGTAGGAGGCTTGGTAGGTTTAAGAATAGTTTTTGCTGTACTTTCTATAGTGAATAGAGTTAGGCAGGG
ATATTCACCATTATCGTTTCAGACCCACCTCCCAACCCCGAGGGGACCCGACAGGCCCGAAGGAATAGAA
GAAGAAGGTGGAGAGAGAGACAGAGACAGATCCATTCGATTAGTGAACGGATCTCGACGGTATCGCCTTT
AAAAGAAAAGGGGGGATTGGGGGGTACAGTGCAGGGGAAAGAATAGTAGACATAATAGCAACAGACATAC
AAACTAAAGAATTACAAAAACAAATTACAAAAATTCAAAATTTTCGGGTTTATTACAGGGACAGCAGAGA
TCCAGTTTATCGATGAGGCCCTTTCGTCTTCACTCGAGGTGCCCGTCAGTGGGCAGAGCGCACATCGCCC
ACAGTCCCCGAGAAGTTGGGGGGAGGGGTCGGCAATTGAACCGGTGCCTAGAGAAGGTGGCGCGGGGTAA
ACTGGGAAAGTGATGTCGTGTACTGGCTCCGCCTTTTTCCCGAGGGTGGGGGAGAACCGTATATAAGTGC
AGTAGTCGCCGTGAACGTTCTTTTTCGCAACGGGTTTGCCGCCAGAACACAGGTAAGTGCCGTGTGTGGT
TCCCGCGGGCCTGGCCTCTTTACGGGTTATGGCCCTTGCGTGCCTTGAATTACTTCCACCTGGCTGCAGT
ACGTGATTCTTGATCCCGAGCTTCGGGTTGGAAGTGGGTGGGAGAGTTCGAGGCCTTGCGCTTAAGGAGC
CCCTTCGCCTCGTGCTTGAGTTGAGGCCTGGCCTGGGCGCTGGGGCCGCCGCGTGCGAATCTGGTGGCAC
CTTCGCGCCTGTCTCGCTGCTTTCGATAAGTCTCTAGCCATTTAAAATTTTTGATGACCTGCTGCGACGC
TTTTTTTCTGGCAAGATAGTCTTGTAAATGCGGGCCAAGATCTGCACACTGGTATTTCGGTTTTTGGGGC
CGCGGGCGGCGACGGGGCCCGTGCGTCCCAGCGCACATGTTCGGCGAGGCGGGGCCTGCGAGCGCGGCCA
CCGAGAATCGGACGGGGGTAGTCTCAAGCTGGCCGGCCTGCTCTGGTGCCTGGCCTCGCGCCGCCGTGTA
TCGCCCCGCCCTGGGCGGCAAGGCTGGCCCGGTCGGCACCAGTTGCGTGAGCGGAAAGATGGCCGCTTCC
CGGCCCTGCTGCAGGGAGCTCAAAATGGAGGACGCGGCGCTCGGGAGAGCGGGCGGGTGAGTCACCCACA
CAAAGGAAAAGGGCCTTTCCGTCCTCAGCCGTCGCTTCATGTGACTCCACGGAGTACCGGGCGCCGTCCA
GGCACCTCGATTAGTTCTCGAGCTTTTGGAGTACGTCGTCTTTAGGTTGGGGGGAGGGGTTTTATGCGAT
GGAGTTTCCCCACACTGAGTGGGTGGAGACTGAAGTTAGGCCAGCTTGGCACTTGATGTAATTCTCCTTG
GAATTTGCCCTTTTTGAGTTTGGATCTTGGTTCATTCTCAAGCCTCAGACAGTGGTTCAAAGTTTTTTTC
TTCCATTTCAGGTGTCGTGAGGATCCACCATGGGTTGAACCATGGTGAGCAAGGGCGAGGAGCTGTTCAC
CGGGGTGGTGCCCATCCTGGTCGAGCTGGACGGCGACGTAAACGGCCACAAGTTCAGCGTGTCCGGCGAG
GGCGAGGGCGATGCCACCTACGGCAAGCTGACCCTGAAGTTCATCTGCACCACCGGCAAGCTGCCCGTGC
CCTGGCCCACCCTCGTGACCACCCTGTCCTGGGGCGTGCAGTGCTTCGCCCGCTACCCCGACCACATGAA
GCAGCACGACTTCTTCAAGTCCGCCATGCCCGAAGGCTACGTCCAGGAGCGCACCATCTTCTTCAAGGAC
GACGGCAACTACAAGACCCGCGCCGAGGTGAAGTTCGAGGGCGACACCCTGGTGAACCGCATCGAGCTGA
AGGGCATCGACTTCAAGGAGGACGGCAACATCCTGGGGCACAAGCTGGAGTACAACTACATCAGCGACAA
CGTCTATATCACCGCCGACAAGCAGAAGAACGGCATCAAGGCCAACTTCAAGATCCGCCACAACATCGAG
GACGGCGGCGTGCAGCTCGCCGACCACTACCAGCAGAACACCCCCATCGGCGACGGCCCCGTGCTGCTGC
CCGACAACCACTACCTGAGCACCCAGTCCAAGCTGAGCAAAGACCCCAACGAGAAGCGCGATCACATGGT
CCTGCTGGAGTTCGTGACCGCCGCCGGGATCACTCTCGGCATGGACGAGCTGTACAAGGGAGCCGGTATG
TCCAGCAAGCGGGCCAAAGCCAAGACCACCAAGAAGCGGCCACAGCGGGCCACATCCAATGTCTTCGCAA
TGTTTGACCAGTCCCAGATCCAGGAGTTTAAGGAGGCTTTCAACATGATTGACCAGAACCGTGATGGCTT
CATTGACAAGGAGGACCTGCACGACATGCTGGCCTCGCTGGGGAAGAACCCCACAGACGAATACCTGGAG
GGCATGATGAGCGAGGCCCCGGGGCCCATCAACTTCACCATGTTCCTCACCATGTTTGGGGAGAAGCTGA
ACGGCACGGACCCCGAGGATGTGATTCGCAACGCCTTTGCCTGCTTCGACGAGGAAGCCTCAGGTTTCAT
CCATGAGGACCACCTCCGGGAGCTGCTCACCACCATGGGTGACCGCTTCACAGATGAGGAAGTGGACGAG
ATGTACCGGGAGGCACCCATTGATAAGAAAGGCAACTTCAACTACGTGGAGTTCACCCGCATCCTCAAAC
ATGGCGCCAAGGATAAAGACGACTAGGAATTCCTCGAGGGCGGCCGCTCTAGAGTCGACGGGCCGCGGTA
ACAATTGTTAACTAACTTAAGCTAGCAACGGTTTCCCTCTAGCGGGATCAATTCCGCCCCCCCCCCCTAA
CGTTACTGGCCGAAGCCGCTTGGAATAAGGCCGGTGTGCGTTTGTCTATATGTTATTTTCCACCATATTG
CCGTCTTTTGGCAATGTGAGGGCCCGGAAACCTGGCCCTGTCTTCTTGACGAGCATTCCTAGGGGTCTTT
CCCCTCTCGCCAAAGGAATGCAAGGTCTGTTGAATGTCGTGAAGGAAGCAGTTCCTCTGGAAGCTTCTTG
AAGACAAACAACGTCTGTAGCGACCCTTTGCAGGCAGCGGAACCCCCCACCTGGCGACAGGTGCCTCTGC
GGCCAAAAGCCACGTGTATAAGATACACCTGCAAAGGCGGCACAACCCCAGTGCCACGTTGTGAGTTGGA
TAGTTGTGGAAAGAGTCAAATGGCTCTCCTCAAGCGTATTCAACAAGGGGCTGAAGGATGCCCAGAAGGT
ACCCCATTGTATGGGATCTGATCTGGGGCCTCGGTGCACATGCTTTACATGTGTTTAGTCGAGGTTAAAA
AAACGTCTAGGCCCCCCGAACCACGGGGACGTGGTTTTCCTTTGAAAAACACGATAATACCATGATTGAA
CAAGATGGATTGCACGCAGGTTCTCCGGCCGCTTGGGTGGAGAGGCTATTCGGCTATGACTGGGCACAAC
AGACAATCGGCTGCTCTGATGCCGCCGTGTTCCGGCTGTCAGCGCAGGGGCGCCCGGTTCTTTTTGTCAA
GACCGACCTGTCCGGTGCCCTGAATGAACTGCAGGACGAGGCAGCGCGGCTATCGTGGCTGGCCACGACG
GGCGTTCCTTGCGCAGCTGTGCTCGACGTTGTCACTGAAGCGGGAAGGGACTGGCTGCTATTGGGCGAAG
TGCCGGGGCAGGATCTCCTGTCATCTCACCTTGCTCCTGCCGAGAAAGTATCCATCATGGCTGATGCAAT
GCGGCGGCTGCATACGCTTGATCCGGCTACCTGCCCATTCGACCACCAAGCGAAACATCGCATCGAGCGA
GCACGTACTCGGATGGAAGCCGGTCTTGTCGATCAGGATGATCTGGACGAAGAGCATCAGGGGCTCGCGC
CAGCCGAACTGTTCGCCAGGCTCAAGGCGCGCATGCCCGACGGCGAGGATCTCGTCGTGACCCATGGCGA
TGCCTGCTTGCCGAATATCATGGTGGAAAATGGCCGCTTTTCTGGATTCATCGACTGTGGCCGGCTGGGT
GTGGCGGACCGCTATCAGGACATAGCGTTGGCTACCCGTGATATTGCTGAAGAGCTTGGCGGCGAATGGG
CTGACCGCTTCCTCGTGCTTTACGGTATCGCCGCTCCCGATTCGCAGCGCATCGCCTTCTATCGCCTTCT
TGACGAGTTCTTCTGACCCGGGCGGGGCGCGTCTGGAACAATCAACCTCTGGATTACAAAATTTGTGAAA
GATTGACTGGTATTCTTAACTATGTTGCTCCTTTTACGCTATGTGGATACGCTGCTTTAATGCCTTTGTA
TCATGCTATTGCTTCCCGTATGGCTTTCATTTTCTCCTCCTTGTATAAATCCTGGTTGCTGTCTCTTTAT
GAGGAGTTGTGGCCCGTTGTCAGGCAACGTGGCGTGGTGTGCACTGTGTTTGCTGACGCAACCCCCACTG
GTTGGGGCATTGCCACCACCTGTCAGCTCCTTTCCGGGACTTTCGCTTTCCCCCTCCCTATTGCCACGGC
GGAACTCATCGCCGCCTGCCTTGCCCGCTGCTGGACAGGGGCTCGGCTGTTGGGCACTGACAATTCCGTG
GTGTTGTCGGGGAAGCTGACGTCCTTTCCATGGCTGCTCGCCTGTGTTGCCACCTGGATTCTGCGCGGGA
CGTCCTTCTGCTACGTCCCTTCGGCCCTCAATCCAGCGGACCTTCCTTCCCGCGGCCTGCTGCCGGCTCT
GCGGCCTCTTCCGCGTCTTCGCCTTCGCCCTCAGACGAGTCGGATCTCCCTTTGGGCCGCCTCCCCGCCT
GGAATTAATTCTGCAGTCGAGACCTAGAAAAACATGGAGCAATCACAAGTAGCAATACAGCAGCTACCAA
TGCTGATTGTGCCTGGCTAGAAGCACAAGAGGAGGAGGAGGTGGGTTTTCCAGTCACACCTCAGGTACCT
TTAAGACCAATGACTTACAAGGCAGCTGTAGATCTTAGCCACTTTTTAAAAGAAAAGAGGGGACTGGAAG
GGCTAATTCACTCCCAACGAAGACAAGATATCCTTGATCTGTGGATCTACCACACACAAGGCTACTTCCC
TGATTAGCAGAACTACACACCAGGGCCAGGGGTCAGATATCCACTGACCTTTGGATGGTGCTACAAGCTA
GTACCAGTTGAGCCAGATAAGGTAGAAGAGGCCAATAAAGGAGAGAACACCAGCTTGTTACACCCTGTGA
GCCTGCATGGGATGGATGACCCGGAGAGAGAAGTGTTAGAGTGGAGGTTTGACAGCCGCCTAGCATTTCA
TCACGTGGCCCGAGAGCTGCATCCGGAGTACTTCAAGAACTGCTGATATCGAGCTTGCTACAAGGGACTT
TCCGCTGGGGACTTTCCAGGGAGGCGTGGCCTGGGCGGGACTGGGGAGTGGCGAGCCCTCAGATCCTGCA
TATAAGCAGCTGCTTTTTGCCTGTACTGGGTCTCTCTGGTTAGACCAGATCTGAGCCTGGGAGCTCTCTG
GCTAACTAGGGAACCCACTGCTTAAGCCTCAATAAAGCTTGCCTTGAGTGCTTCAAGTAGTGTGTGCCCG
TCTGTTGTGTGACTCTGGTAACTAGAGATCCCTCAGACCCTTTTAGTCAGTGTGGAAAATCTCTAGCAGT
AGTAGTTCATGTCATCTTATTATTCAGTATTTATAACTTGCAAAGAAATGAATATCAGAGAGTGAGAGGC
CTTGACATTGCTAGCGTTTACCGTCGACCTCTAGCTAGAGCTTGGCGTAATCATGGTCATAGCTGTTTCC
TGTGTGAAATTGTTATCCGCTCACAATTCCACACAACATACGAGCCGGAAGCATAAAGTGTAAAGCCTGG
GGTGCCTAATGAGTGAGCTAACTCACATTAATTGCGTTGCGCTCACTGCCCGCTTTCCAGTCGGGAAACC
TGTCGTGCCAGCTGCATTAATGAATCGGCCAACGCGCGGGGAGAGGCGGTTTGCGTATTGGGCGCTCTTC
CGCTTCCTCGCTCACTGACTCGCTGCGCTCGGTCGTTCGGCTGCGGCGAGCGGTATCAGCTCACTCAAAG
GCGGTAATACGGTTATCCACAGAATCAGGGGATAACGCAGGAAAGAACATGTGAGCAAAAGGCCAGCAAA
AGGCCAGGAACCGTAAAAAGGCCGCGTTGCTGGCGTTTTTCCATAGGCTCCGCCCCCCTGACGAGCATCA
CAAAAATCGACGCTCAAGTCAGAGGTGGCGAAACCCGACAGGACTATAAAGATACCAGGCGTTTCCCCCT
GGAAGCTCCCTCGTGCGCTCTCCTGTTCCGACCCTGCCGCTTACCGGATACCTGTCCGCCTTTCTCCCTT
CGGGAAGCGTGGCGCTTTCTCATAGCTCACGCTGTAGGTATCTCAGTTCGGTGTAGGTCGTTCGCTCCAA
GCTGGGCTGTGTGCACGAACCCCCCGTTCAGCCCGACCGCTGCGCCTTATCCGGTAACTATCGTCTTGAG
TCCAACCCGGTAAGACACGACTTATCGCCACTGGCAGCAGCCACTGGTAACAGGATTAGCAGAGCGAGGT
ATGTAGGCGGTGCTACAGAGTTCTTGAAGTGGTGGCCTAACTACGGCTACACTAGAAGAACAGTATTTGG
TATCTGCGCTCTGCTGAAGCCAGTTACCTTCGGAAAAAGAGTTGGTAGCTCTTGATCCGGCAAACAAACC
ACCGCTGGTAGCGGTGGTTTTTTTGTTTGCAAGCAGCAGATTACGCGCAGAAAAAAAGGATCTCAAGAAG
ATCCTTTGATCTTTTCTACGGGGTCTGACGCTCAGTGGAACGAAAACTCACGTTAAGGGATTTTGGTCAT
GAGATTATCAAAAAGGATCTTCACCTAGATCCTTTTAAATTAAAAATGAAGTTTTAAATCAATCTAAAGT
ATATATGAGTAAACTTGGTCTGACAGTTACCAATGCTTAATCAGTGAGGCACCTATCTCAGCGATCTGTC
TATTTCGTTCATCCATAGTTGCCTGACTCCCCGTCGTGTAGATAACTACGATACGGGAGGGCTTACCATC
TGGCCCCAGTGCTGCAATGATACCGCGAGACCCACGCTCACCGGCTCCAGATTTATCAGCAATAAACCAG
CCAGCCGGAAGGGCCGAGCGCAGAAGTGGTCCTGCAACTTTATCCGCCTCCATCCAGTCTATTAATTGTT
GCCGGGAAGCTAGAGTAAGTAGTTCGCCAGTTAATAGTTTGCGCAACGTTGTTGCCATTGCTACAGGCAT
CGTGGTGTCACGCTCGTCGTTTGGTATGGCTTCATTCAGCTCCGGTTCCCAACGATCAAGGCGAGTTACA
TGATCCCCCATGTTGTGCAAAAAAGCGGTTAGCTCCTTCGGTCCTCCGATCGTTGTCAGAAGTAAGTTGG
CCGCAGTGTTATCACTCATGGTTATGGCAGCACTGCATAATTCTCTTACTGTCATGCCATCCGTAAGATG
CTTTTCTGTGACTGGTGAGTACTCAACCAAGTCATTCTGAGAATAGTGTATGCGGCGACCGAGTTGCTCT
TGCCCGGCGTCAATACGGGATAATACCGCGCCACATAGCAGAACTTTAAAAGTGCTCATCATTGGAAAAC
GTTCTTCGGGGCGAAAACTCTCAAGGATCTTACCGCTGTTGAGATCCAGTTCGATGTAACCCACTCGTGC
ACCCAACTGATCTTCAGCATCTTTTACTTTCACCAGCGTTTCTGGGTGAGCAAAAACAGGAAGGCAAAAT
GCCGCAAAAAAGGGAATAAGGGCGACACGGAAATGTTGAATACTCATACTCTTCCTTTTTCAATATTATT
GAAGCATTTATCAGGGTTATTGTCTCATGAGCGGATACATATTTGAATGTATTTAGAAAAATAAACAAAT
AGGGGTTCCGCGCACATTTCCCCGAAAAGTGCCACCTGACGTCGACGGATCGGGAGATCAACTTGTTTAT
TGCAGCTTATAATGGTTACAAATAAAGCAATAGCATCACAAATTTCACAAATAAAGCATTTTTTTCACTG
CATTCTAGTTGTGGTTTGTCCAAACTCATCAATGTATCTTATCATGTCTGGATCAACTGGATAACTCAAG
CTAACCAAAATCATCCCAAACTTCCCACCCCATACCCTATTACCACTGCCAATTACCTGTGGTTTCATTT
ACTCTAAACCTGTGATTCCTCTGAATTATTTTCATTTTAAAGAAATTGTATTTGTTAAATATGTACTACA
AACTTAGTAGT
Features (pLannotate 1.2.2; 24 found; start..end, strand, type, name):
    377..634     +  LTR            5' LTR (truncated): truncated 5' long terminal repeat (LTR) from HIV-1
    681..806     +  misc_feature   HIV-1 Ψ: packaging signal of human immunodeficiency virus type 1
    790..1128    +  CDS            HIV-1 gag (fragment): gag protein from human immunodeficiency virus 1; gag
   1303..1536    +  misc_feature   RRE: The Rev response element (RRE) of HIV-1 allows for Rev-dependent mRNA export from the nucleus to the cytoplasm.
   1913..2013    +  CDS            Rev (fragment): human immunodeficiency virus 1 (HIV-1) Rev protein; rev; enhances nuclear export of unspliced and incompletely spliced viral mRNAs
   2028..2143    +  misc_feature   cPPT/CTS: central polypurine tract and central termination sequence of HIV-1 (lacking the first T)
   2221..2432    +  promoter       EF-1α core promoter: core promoter for human elongation factor EF-1α
   2433..3371    +  intron         EF-1α intron A: intron upstream of the start codon of human EF-1α
   3402..4118    +  CDS            mTurquoise: mTurquoise is a basic (constitutively fluorescent) cyan fluorescent protein published in 2010, derived from Aequorea victoria. It has low acid sensitivity.
   4128..4643    +  CDS            MYL9: MYL9_HUMAN - Also known as MLC2, MRLC1, MYRL2. Experimental evidence at protein level: Swiss-Prot protein existence level 1. Myosin regulatory subunit that plays an important role in regulation of both smooth muscle and nonmuscle cell contractile activity via its phosphorylation. Implicated in cytokinesis, receptor capping, and cell locomotion (PubMed:11942626, PubMed:2526655). In myoblasts, may regulate PIEZO1-dependent cortical actomyosin assembly involved in myotube formation (By similarity). From Homo sapiens (Human).
   4748..5309    +  misc_feature   IRES: internal ribosome entry site (IRES) of the encephalomyocarditis virus (EMCV)
   5312..6103    +  CDS            neo: KKA2_KLEPN - Also known as kan, nptII. Experimental evidence at protein level: Swiss-Prot protein existence level 1. Resistance to kanamycin, neomycin, paromomycin, ribostamycin, butirosin and gentamicin B. From Klebsiella pneumoniae.
   6130..6718    +  misc_feature   WPRE: woodchuck hepatitis virus posttranscriptional regulatory element
   6735..7253    +  CDS            nef (fragment): NEF_HV1BR - Experimental evidence at protein level: Swiss-Prot protein existence level 1. Extracellular Nef protein targets CD4(+) T-lymphocytes for apoptosis by interacting with CXCR4 surface receptors (PubMed:14990729). From Human immunodeficiency virus type 1 group M subtype B (isolate BRU/LAI) (HIV-1).
   7301..7558    +  LTR            5' LTR (truncated): truncated 5' long terminal repeat (LTR) from HIV-1
   7710..7726    -  protein_bind   lac operator: The lac repressor binds to the lac operator to inhibit transcription in E. coli. This inhibition can be relieved by adding lactose or isopropyl-β-D-thiogalactopyranoside (IPTG). lac repressor encoded by lacI
   7734..7764    -  promoter       lac promoter: promoter for the E. coli lac operon
   7779..7800    -  protein_bind   CAP binding site: CAP binding activates transcription in the presence of cAMP. E. coli catabolite activator protein
   7813..7905    -  CDS            lacI (fragment): lac repressor; lacI; The lac repressor binds to the lac operator to inhibit transcription in E. coli. This inhibition can be relieved by adding lactose or isopropyl-β-D-thiogalactopyranoside (IPTG).
   8088..8676    -  rep_origin     ori: high-copy-number ColE1/pMB1/pBR322/pUC origin of replication
   8847..9707    -  CDS            AmpR: β-lactamase; bla; confers resistance to ampicillin, carbenicillin, and related antibiotics
   9708..9812    -  promoter       AmpR promoter: bla
   9860..9994    +  polyA_signal   SV40 poly(A) signal: SV40 polyadenylation signal
  10161..329     +  CDS            nef (fragment) (across the origin): NEF_HV1BR - Experimental evidence at protein level: Swiss-Prot protein existence level 1. Extracellular Nef protein targets CD4(+) T-lymphocytes for apoptosis by interacting with CXCR4 surface receptors (PubMed:14990729). From Human immunodeficiency virus type 1 group M subtype B (isolate BRU/LAI) (HIV-1).
