[The description below was written by a language model from this plasmid's Addgene catalogue record and pLannotate feature annotations shown in this document.]
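Description:
pLV-mTurquoise-MLC-IRES-neo is an HIV-1-derived lentiviral transfer plasmid built on the pLV-EF1a-IRES-Neo backbone for stable expression of fluorescently tagged human myosin regulatory light chain (MYL9, also called MLC2/MRLC1) in mammalian cells. In bacteria it is maintained through a high-copy ColE1/pUC-type origin and an ampicillin resistance gene. The viral portion carries the elements needed for packaging and transduction. Two HIV-1 LTRs, both annotated as truncated, flank the Ψ packaging signal with an adjoining gag fragment. The Rev response element provides Rev-dependent nuclear export of the genomic RNA, and the cPPT/CTS is generally included to improve transduction. Fragments annotated as nef next to each LTR appear to be residual viral sequence rather than functional genes.

The expression cassette is driven by the human EF-1α core promoter with its intron A. Downstream lies a single open reading frame in which the cyan fluorescent protein mTurquoise is fused to the N-terminus of MYL9. It is followed by an EMCV IRES and the neomycin phosphotransferase gene, so one bicistronic transcript yields both the fusion protein and G418 resistance for selecting transduced cells. A WPRE after neo enhances transcript stability and expression. According to the depositor, a short upstream open reading frame was inserted between the promoter and mTurquoise to deliberately dampen EF-1α-driven expression, which would keep the tagged light chain at lower levels. This uORF is not annotated in the feature table. The sequenced record is slightly shorter than the listed total size (10,161 versus 10,208 bp). The construct was deposited with a study of junctional structures in collectively migrating endothelial cells, which suggests use in live-cell imaging of myosin II.
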