Addgene plasmid #85145: pLV-mTurquoise-MLC-IRES-neo
Purpose: lentiviral expression of myosin light chain (MLC, MYL9), N-terminally tagged with mTurquoise
Depositing lab: Tobias Meyer. Depositing organization: Stanford University. Publication: Engulfed cadherin fingers are polarized junctional structures between collectively migrating endothelial cells. Hayer A, Shao L, Chung M, Joubert LM, Yang HW, Tsai FC, Bisaria A, Betzig E, Meyer T. Nat Cell Biol. 2016 Dec;18(12):1311-1323. doi: 10.1038/ncb3438. Epub 2016 Nov 14. PubMed 27842057.
Backbone
  Vector backbone: pLV-EF1a-IRES-Neo
  Backbone size w/o insert (bp): 8980
  Total vector size (bp): 10208
  Vector type: Lentiviral
  Selectable markers: Neomycin (select with G418)
Growth in bacteria
  Bacterial resistance: Ampicillin, 100 μg/mL
  Growth temperature: 30°C
  Growth strain: NEB Stable
  Copy number: High Copy
Gene/Insert
  Gene/Insert name: mTurquoise-MLC (myosin regulatory light chain, N-terminally tagged with mTurquoise (alt name: MYL9)
  Species: H. sapiens (human)
  Insert size (bp): 1245
  GenBank ID: NM_006097.3
  Entrez Gene: MYL9 (a.k.a. LC20, MLC-2C, MLC2, MMIHS4, MRLC1, MYRL2)
  Promoter: EF1a
  Tag / fusion protein: mTurquoise (N terminal on insert)
  Cloning method: Gibson Cloning
  Sequencing primers: 5′ TCAAGCCTCAGACAGTGGTTC; 3′ ACACCGGCCTTATTCCAA
Resource information
  A portion of this plasmid was derived from a plasmid made by: ACCATGGGTTGAACC
Terms and licenses: Academic/Nonprofit Terms; Industry Terms: Not Available to Industry
Depositor comments: To reduce EF1a-driven expression, a uORF (ACCATGGGTTGAACC) has been inserted between EF1a and mTurquoise.
How to cite: pLV-mTurquoise-MLC-IRES-neo was a gift from Tobias Meyer (Addgene plasmid # 85145 ; http://n2t.net/addgene:85145 ; RRID:Addgene_85145)
